Addgene plasmid #41737: pCS2 Notch1 ΔEMV-6MT
Depositing lab: Raphael Kopan & Jeffrey Nye. Depositing organization: Northwestern University. Publication: Signal transduction by activated mNotch: importance of proteolytic processing and its regulation by the extracellular domain. Kopan R, Schroeter EH, Weintraub H, Nye JS. Proc Natl Acad Sci U S A. 1996 Feb 20;93(4):1683-8. 10.1073/pnas.93.4.1683 PubMed 8643690.
Backbone
  Vector backbone: pCS2+MT
  Backbone size w/o insert (bp): 4352
  Vector type: Mammalian Expression
Growth in bacteria
  Bacterial resistance: Ampicillin, 100 μg/mL
  Growth temperature: 37°C
  Growth strain: DH5alpha
  Copy number: High Copy
Gene/Insert
  Gene/Insert name: Notch-1 Extracellular-domain-deleted construct (alt names: Notch1; N1 Extracellular-domain-deleted construct; N1)
  Species: M. musculus (mouse)
  Mutation: Contains murine Notch-1 protein fragment lacking the extracellular region [contains murine Notch-1 leader peptide (aa 1-23) and then aa 1704-2184]; M1727V
  GenBank ID: AAM28905.1 AF508809_1
  Entrez Gene: Notch1 (a.k.a. 9930111A19Rik, Mis6, N1, Tan1, lin-12)
  Tag / fusion protein: 6xMyc (C terminal on insert)
  Cloning method: Unknown
  Sequencing primers: 5′ Sp6; 3′ EBV-rev
Resource information
  A portion of this plasmid was derived from a plasmid made by: Full length Notch-1 cDNA from Jeffrey S. Nye (Northwestern University School of Medicine, Chicago, IL)
Terms and licenses: Academic/Nonprofit Terms; Industry Terms: Not Available to Industry
Depositor comments: Alternate plasmid name: pCS2 NΔE-6MT All Notch1 constructs deposited here were cloned into the pCS2+MT vector (Rupp et al., 1994; Turner and Weintraub, 1994) and have the C-terminal 348 residues (aa 2185 to C terminus) of Notch replaced with a hexameric myc tag to facilitate biochemical analysis.
How to cite: pCS2 Notch1 ΔEMV-6MT was a gift from Raphael Kopan & Jeffrey Nye (Addgene plasmid # 41737 ; http://n2t.net/addgene:41737 ; RRID:Addgene_41737)
