[The description below was written by a language model from this plasmid's Addgene catalogue record and pLannotate feature annotations shown in this document.]
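Description:
pCS2 Notch1 ΔEMV-6MT (also called pCS2 NΔE-6MT) is a mammalian expression plasmid built on the pCS2+MT backbone, about 6 kb in total according to the sequenced record. It is maintained in E. coli as a high-copy plasmid through a ColE1/pUC-type origin and selected with ampicillin via the β-lactamase gene. An f1 origin and remnants of lac/lacZα sequence are also present as backbone features.

The insert encodes a truncated mouse Notch1 that lacks the extracellular region. The native leader peptide (residues 1–23) is joined to residues 1704–2184, which retains the transmembrane segment and much of the intracellular domain, and the protein carries an M1727V substitution (the "MV" in the name). The C-terminal 348 residues of Notch1 are replaced by six tandem Myc epitopes supplied by the vector, so the protein can be detected or immunoprecipitated with anti-Myc antibodies. Expression in vertebrate cells is driven by the simian CMV IE94 enhancer/promoter, which spans the end of the numbered sequence and reads into the insert, and transcripts are terminated by the SV40 polyadenylation signal. An SP6 promoter sits just upstream of the coding region and could be used for in vitro synthesis of sense RNA, while T7 and T3 promoters lie downstream in the opposite orientation.

The associated publication concerns signalling by activated mouse Notch, the role of proteolytic processing, and its regulation by the extracellular domain. This fits use of the membrane-tethered, extracellular-domain-deleted form for biochemical and functional analysis of Notch1 cleavage and activity. The record does not state the specific purpose of the M1727V change or the cloning method.
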