Features (pLannotate 1.2.2; 23 found; start..end, strand, type, name):
     35..53      +  promoter       SP6 promoter: promoter for bacteriophage SP6 RNA polymerase
    257..1747    +  CDS            Notch1 (fragment): NOTC1_MOUSE - Also known as Motch From Mus musculus (Mouse).
   1759..1778    -  misc_feature   MCS (fragment): pBluescript multiple cloning site
   1790..1819    +  CDS            Myc: Myc (human c-Myc proto-oncogene) epitope tag
   1829..1858    +  CDS            Myc: Myc (human c-Myc proto-oncogene) epitope tag
   1868..1897    +  CDS            Myc: Myc (human c-Myc proto-oncogene) epitope tag
   1907..1936    +  CDS            Myc: Myc (human c-Myc proto-oncogene) epitope tag
   1946..1975    +  CDS            Myc: Myc (human c-Myc proto-oncogene) epitope tag
   2009..2038    +  CDS            Myc: Myc (human c-Myc proto-oncogene) epitope tag
   2038..2073    -  misc_feature   MCS (fragment): pBluescript multiple cloning site
   2075..2092    -  promoter       T7 promoter (fragment): promoter for bacteriophage T7 RNA polymerase
   2097..2231    -  polyA_signal   SV40 poly(A) signal: SV40 polyadenylation signal
   2344..2362    -  promoter       T3 promoter: promoter for bacteriophage T3 RNA polymerase
   2407..2423    -  protein_bind   lac operator: The lac repressor binds to the lac operator to inhibit transcription in E. coli. This inhibition can be relieved by adding lactose or isopropyl-β-D-thiogalactopyranoside (IPTG). lac repressor encoded by lacI
   2431..2461    -  promoter       lac promoter: promoter for the E. coli lac operon
   2476..2497    -  protein_bind   CAP binding site: CAP binding activates transcription in the presence of cAMP. E. coli catabolite activator protein
   2510..2602    -  CDS            lacI (fragment): lac repressor; lacI; The lac repressor binds to the lac operator to inhibit transcription in E. coli. This inhibition can be relieved by adding lactose or isopropyl-β-D-thiogalactopyranoside (IPTG).
   2785..3373    -  rep_origin     ori: high-copy-number ColE1/pMB1/pBR322/pUC origin of replication
   3544..4404    -  CDS            AmpR: β-lactamase; bla; confers resistance to ampicillin, carbenicillin, and related antibiotics
   4405..4509    -  promoter       AmpR promoter: bla
   4562..4990    -  rep_origin     f1 ori (sequence partly withheld): f1 bacteriophage origin of replication; arrow indicates direction of (+) strand synthesis
   4995..5061    -  CDS            lacZα (fragment): LacZα fragment of β-galactosidase; lacZ fragment
   5068..6045    +  promoter       CMV IE94 promoter: enhancer/promoter region of simian cytomegalovirus major immediate early transcription unit IE94
>Addgene plasmid #41737 | pCS2 Notch1 ΔEMV-6MT | addgene full sequence | sequence record 456543 | Addgene NGS Result
CGCCATTCTGCCTGGGGACGTCGGAGCAAGCTTGATTTAGGTGACACTATAGAATACAAGCTACTTGTTC
TTTTTGCAGGATCCACTAGTAACGGCCGCCAGTGTGCTGGAATTCCGGGTGGGCGGCGCTGGGCTCCGGT
GGTGTGCGTCAACGTCCGATCCCCGCCGGCCACCCCAAGAGGCCGCCGCCCGGGCTGCGGGCAGCTGGCG
AGCAGGCATGCCACGGCTCCTGACGCCCTTGCTCTGCCTAACGCTGCTGCCCGCGCTCGCCGCAAGAGGC
TTGAGAATCGATTCGAATTCAAGGATTCCTTACAAGATTGAGGCCGTGAAGAGTGAGCCGGTGGAGCCTC
CGCTGCCCTCGCAGCTGCACCTCGTGTACGTGGCAGCGGCCGCCTTCGTGCTCCTGTTCTTTGTGGGCTG
TGGGGTGCTGCTGTCCCGCAAGCGCCGGCGGCAGCATGGCCAGCTCTGGTTCCCTGAGGGTTTCAAAGTG
TCAGAGGCCAGCAAGAAGAAGCGGAGAGAGCCCCTCGGCGAGGACTCAGTCGGCCTCAAGCCCCTGAAGA
ATGCCTCAGATGGTGCTCTGATGGACGACAATCAGAACGAGTGGGGAGACGAAGACCTGGAGACCAAGAA
GTTCCGGTTTGAGGAGCCAGTAGTTCTCCCTGACCTGAGTGATCAGACTGACCACAGACAGTGGACCCAG
CAGCACCTGGACGCTGCTGACCTGCGCATGTCTGCCATGGCCCCAACACCGCCTCAGGGGGAGGTGGATG
CTGACTGCATGGATGTCAATGTTCGAGGACCAGATGGCTTCACACCCCTCATGATTGCCTCCTGCAGTGG
AGGGGGCCTTGAGACAGGCAACAGTGAAGAAGAAGAAGATGCACCTGCTGTCATCTCTGACTTCATCTAC
CAGGGCGCCAGCTTGCACAACCAGACAGACCGCACCGGGGAGACCGCCTTGCACTTGGCTGCCCGATACT
CTCGTTCAGATGCTGCAAAGCGCTTGCTGGAGGCCAGTGCAGATGCCAACATCCAGGACAACATGGGCCG
TACTCCGTTACATGCAGCAGTTTCTGCAGATGCTCAGGGTGTCTTCCAGATCCTGCTCCGGAACAGGGCC
ACAGATCTGGATGCCCGAATGCATGATGGCACAACTCCACTGATCCTGGCTGCGCGCCTGGCCGTGGAGG
GCATGCTGGAGGACCTCATCAACTCACATGCTGACGTCAATGCCGTGGATGACCTAGGCAAGTCGGCTTT
GCATTGGGCGGCCGCGGTGAACAATGTGGATGCTGCTGTTGTGCTCCTGAAGAACGGAGCCAACAAGGAC
ATGCAGAACAACAAGGAGGAGACTCCCCTGTTCCTGGCCGCCCGTGAGGGCAGCTATGAGACTGCCAAAG
TGTTGCTGGACCACTTTGCCAACCGGGACATCACGGATCACATGGACCGATTGCCGCGGGACATCGCACA
GGAGCGTATGCACCACGATATCGTGCGGCTTTTGGATGAGTACAACCTGGTGCGCAGCCCACAGCTGCAT
GGCACTGCCCTGGGTGGCACACCCACTCTGTCTCCCACACTCTGCTCGCCCAATGGCTACCTGGGCAATC
TCAAGTCTGCCACACAGGGCAAGAAGGCCCGCAAGCCCAGCACCAAAGGGCTGGCTTGTGGTAGCAAGGA
AGCTAAGGACCTCAAGGCACGGAGGAAGAAGTCCCAGGATGGCAAGGGCTGCCTGTTGGACAGCTCGATG
ACGCGTCATCGAGGTCGACGGTATCGATTTAAAGCTATGGAGCAAAAGCTCATTTCTGAAGAGGACTTGA
ATGAAATGGAGCAAAAGCTCATTTCTGAAGAGGACTTGAATGAAATGGAGCAAAAGCTCATTTCTGAAGA
GGACTTGAATGAAATGGAGCAAAAGCTCATTTCTGAAGAGGACTTGAATGAAATGGAGCAAAAGCTCATT
TCTGAAGAGGACTTGAATGAAATGGAGAGCTTGGGCGACCTCACCATGGAGCAAAAGCTCATTTCTGAAG
AGGACTTGAATTCCTGCAGCCCGGGGGATCCACTAGTTCTAGAACTATAGTGAGTCGTATTACGTAGATC
CAGACATGATAAGATACATTGATGAGTTTGGACAAACCACAACTAGAATGCAGTGAAAAAAATGCTTTAT
TTGTGAAATTTGTGATGCTATTGCTTTATTTGTAACCATTATAAGCTGCAATAAACAAGTTAACAACAAC
AATTGCATTCATTTTATGTTTCAGGTTCAGGGGGAGGTGTGGGAGGTTTTTTAATTCGCGGCCGCGGCGC
CAATGCATTGGGCCCGGTACCCAGCTTTTGTTCCCTTTAGTGAGGGTTAATTGCGCGCTTGGCGTAATCA
TGGTCATAGCTGTTTCCTGTGTGAAATTGTTATCCGCTCACAATTCCACACAACATACGAGCCGGGAGCA
TAAAGTGTAAAGCCTGGGGTGCCTAATGAGTGAGCTAACTCACATTAATTGCGTTGCGCTCACTGCCCGC
TTTCCAGTCGGGAAACCTGTCGTGCCAGCTGCATTAATGAATCGGCCAACGCGCGGGGAGAGGCGGTTTG
CGTATTGGGCGCTCTTCCGCTTCCTCGCTCACTGACTCGCTGCGCTCGGTCGTTCGGCTGCGGCGAGCGG
TATCAGCTCACTCAAAGGCGGTAATACGGTTATCCACAGAATCAGGGGATAACGCAGGAAAGAACATGTG
AGCAAAAGGCCAGCAAAAGGCCAGGAACCGTAAAAAGGCCGCGTTGCTGGCGTTTTTCCATAGGCTCCGC
CCCCCTGACGAGCATCACAAAAATCGACGCTCAAGTCAGAGGTGGCGAAACCCGACAGGACTATAAAGAT
ACCAGGCGTTTCCCCCTGGAAGCTCCCTCGTGCGCTCTCCTGTTCCGACCCTGCCGCTTACCGGATACCT
GTCCGCCTTTCTCCCTTCGGGAAGCGTGGCGCTTTCTCATAGCTCACGCTGTAGGTATCTCAGTTCGGTG
TAGGTCGTTCGCTCCAAGCTGGGCTGTGTGCACGAACCCCCCGTTCAGCCCGACCGCTGCGCCTTATCCG
GTAACTATCGTCTTGAGTCCAACCCGGTAAGACACGACTTATCGCCACTGGCAGCAGCCACTGGTAACAG
GATTAGCAGAGCGAGGTATGTAGGCGGTGCTACAGAGTTCTTGAAGTGGTGGCCTAACTACGGCTACACT
AGAAGAACAGTATTTGGTATCTGCGCTCTGCTGAAGCCAGTTACCTTCGGAAAAAGAGTTGGTAGCTCTT
GATCCGGCAAACAAACCACCGCTGGTAGCGGTGGTTTTTTTGTTTGCAAGCAGCAGATTACGCGCAGAAA
AAAAGGATCTCAAGAAGATCCTTTGATCTTTTCTACGGGGTCTGACGCTCAGTGGAACGAAAACTCACGT
TAAGGGATTTTGGTCATGAGATTATCAAAAAGGATCTTCACCTAGATCCTTTTAAATTAAAAATGAAGTT
TTAAATCAATCTAAAGTATATATGAGTAAACTTGGTCTGACAGTTACCAATGCTTAATCAGTGAGGCACC
TATCTCAGCGATCTGTCTATTTCGTTCATCCATAGTTGCCTGACTCCCCGTCGTGTAGATAACTACGATA
CGGGAGGGCTTACCATCTGGCCCCAGTGCTGCAATGATACCGCGAGACCCACGCTCACCGGCTCCAGATT
TATCAGCAATAAACCAGCCAGCCGGAAGGGCCGAGCGCAGAAGTGGTCCTGCAACTTTATCCGCCTCCAT
CCAGTCTATTAATTGTTGCCGGGAAGCTAGAGTAAGTAGTTCGCCAGTTAATAGTTTGCGCAACGTTGTT
GCCATTGCTACAGGCATCGTGGTGTCACGCTCGTCGTTTGGTATGGCTTCATTCAGCTCCGGTTCCCAAC
GATCAAGGCGAGTTACATGATCCCCCATGTTGTGCAAAAAAGCGGTTAGCTCCTTCGGTCCTCCGATCGT
TGTCAGAAGTAAGTTGGCCGCAGTGTTATCACTCATGGTTATGGCAGCACTGCATAATTCTCTTACTGTC
ATGCCATCCGTAAGATGCTTTTCTGTGACTGGTGAGTACTCAACCAAGTCATTCTGAGAATAGTGTATGC
GGCGACCGAGTTGCTCTTGCCCGGCGTCAATACGGGATAATACCGCGCCACATAGCAGAACTTTAAAAGT
GCTCATCATTGGAAAACGTTCTTCGGGGCGAAAACTCTCAAGGATCTTACCGCTGTTGAGATCCAGTTCG
ATGTAACCCACTCGTGCACCCAACTGATCTTCAGCATCTTTTACTTTCACCAGCGTTTCTGGGTGAGCAA
AAACAGGAAGGCAAAATGCCGCAAAAAAGGGAATAAGGGCGACACGGAAATGTTGAATACTCATACTCTT
CCTTTTTCAATATTATTGAAGCATTTATCAGGGTTATTGTCTCATGAGCGGATACATATTTGAATGTATT
TAGAAAAATAAACAAATAGGGGTTCCGCGCACATTTCCCCGAAAAGTGCCACCTAAATTGTAAGCGTTAA
TATTTTGTTAAAATTCGCGTTAAATTTTTGTTAAATCAGCTCATTTTTTAACCAATAGGCCGAAATCGGC
AAAATCCCTTATAAATCAAAAGAATAGACCGAGATAGGGT
[37 nt withheld, positions 4661-4697]
AAAGAACGTGGACTCCAACGTCAAAGG
[49 nt withheld, positions 4725-4773]
T
[91 nt withheld, positions 4775-4865]
G
[124 nt withheld, positions 4867-4990]
CCCATTCGCCATTCAGGCTGCGCAACTGTTGGGAAGGGCGATCGGTGCGGGCCTCTTCGCTATTACGCCA
GTCGACCGCCAATTCAATATGGCGTATATGGACTCATGCCAATTCAATATGGTGGATCTGGACCTGTGCC
AATTCAATATGGCGTATATGGACTCGTGCCAATTCAATATGGTGGATCTGGACCCCAGCCAATTCAATAT
GGCGGACTTGGCACCATGCCAATTCAATATGGCGGACCTGGCACTGTGCCAACTGGGGAGGGGTCTACTT
GGCACGGTGCCAAGTTTGAGGAGGGGTCTTGGCCCTGTGCCAAGTCCGCCATATTGAATTGGCATGGTGC
CAATAATGGCGGCCATATTGGCTATATGCCAGGATCAATATATAGGCAATATCCAATATGGCCCTATGCC
AATATGGCTATTGGCCAGGTTCAATACTATGTATTGGCCCTATGCCATATAGTATTCCATATATGGGTTT
TCCTATTGACGTAGATAGCCCCTCCCAATGGGCGGTCCCATATACCATATATGGGGCTTCCTAATACCGC
CCATAGCCACTCCCCCATTGACGTCAATGGTCTCTATATATGGTCTTTCCTATTGACGTCATATGGGCGG
TCCTATTGACGTATATGGCGCCTCCCCCATTGACGTCAATTACGGTAAATGGCCCGCCTGGCTCAATGCC
CATTGACGTCAATAGGACCACCCACCATTGACGTCAATGGGATGGCTCATTGCCCATTCATATCCGTTCT
CACGCCCCCTATTGACGTCAATGACGGTAAATGGCCCACTTGGCAGTACATCAATATCTATTAATAGTAA
CTTGGCAAGTACATTACTATTGGAAGTACGCCAGGGTACATTGGCAGTACTCCCATTGACGTCAATGGCG
GTAAATGGCCCGCGATGGCTGCCAAGTACATCCCCATTGACGTCAATGGGGAGGGGCAATGACGCAAATG
GGCGTTCCATTGACGTAAATGGGCGGTAGGCGTGCCTAATGGGAGGTCTATATAAGCAATGCTCGTTTAG
GGAAC
