>Addgene plasmid #41737 | pCS2 Notch1 ΔEMV-6MT | addgene partial sequence | sequence record 57127 | Sp6 5'-ATTTAGGTGACACTATAG-3'
TGCAGGATCCACTAGTAACGGCCGCCAGTGTGCTGGAATTCCGGGTGGGCGGCGCTGGGCTCCGGTGGTG
TGCGTCAACGTCCGATCCCCGCCGGCCACCCCAAGAGGCCGCCGCCCGGGCTGCGGGCAGCTGGCGAGCA
GGCATGCCACGGCTCCTGACGCCCTTGCTCTGCCTAACGCTGCTGCCCGCGCTCGCCGCAAGAGGCTTGA
GAATCGATTCGAATTCAAGGATTCCTTACAAGATTGAGGCCGTGAAGAGTGAGCCGGTGGAGCCTCCGCT
GCCCTCGCAGCTGCACCTCGTGTACGTGGCAGCGGCCGCCTTCGTGCTCCTGTTCTTTGTGGGCTGTGGG
GTGCTGCTGTCCCGCAAGCGCCGGCGGCAGCATGGCCAGCTCTGGTTCCCTGAGGGTTTCAAAGTGTCAG
AGGCCAGCAAGAAGAAGCGGAGAGAGCCCCTCGGCGAGGACTCAGTCGGCCTCAAGCCCCTGAAGAATGC
CTCAGATGGTGCTCTGATGGACGACAATCAGAACGAGTGGGGAGACGAAGACCTGGAGACCAAGAAGTTC
CGGTTTGAGGAGCCAGTAGTTCTCCCTGACCTGAGTGATCAGACTGACCACAGACAGTGGACCCAGCAGC
ACCTGGACGCTGCTGACCTGCGCATGTCTGCCATGGCCCCAACACCGCCTCAGGGGGAGGTGGATGCTGA
CTGCATGGATGTCAATGTTCGAGGACCAGATGGCTTCACACCCCTCATGATTGCCTCCTGCAGTGGAGGG
GGCCTTGAGACAGGCAACAGTGAAGAAGAAGAAGATGCACCTGCTGTCATCTCTGACTTCATCTACCAGG
GCGCCAGCTTGCACAACCAGACAGAC
