>Addgene plasmid #41737 | pCS2 Notch1 ΔEMV-6MT | addgene partial sequence | sequence record 57695 | M13_pUC_rev
ATGACCATGATTACGCCAAGCGCGCAATTAACCCTCACTAAAGGGAACAAAAGCTGGGTACCGGGCCCAA
TGCATTGGCGCCGCGGCCGCGAATTAAAAAACCTCCCACACCTCCCCCTGAACCTGAAACATAAAATGAA
TGCAATTGTTGTTGTTAACTTGTTTATTGCAGCTTATAATGGTTACAAATAAAGCAATAGCATCACAAAT
TTCACAAATAAAGCATTTTTTTCACTGCATTCTAGTTGTGGTTTGTCCAAACTCATCAATGTATCTTATC
ATGTCTGGATCTACGTAATACGACTCACTATAGTTCTAGAACTAGTGGATCCCCCGGGCTGCAGGAATTC
AAGTCCTCTTCAGAAATGAGCTTTTGCTCCATGGTGAGGTCGCCCAAGCTCTCCATTTCATTCAAGTCCT
CTTCAGAAATGAGCTTTTGCTCCATTTCATTCAAGTCCTCTTCAGAAATGAGCTTTTGCTCCATTTCATT
CAAGTCCTCTTCAGAAATGAGCTTTTGCTCCATTTCATTCAAGTCCTCTTCAGAAATGAGCTTTTGCTCC
ATTTCATTCAAGTCCTCTTCAGAAATGAGCTTTTGCTCCATAGCTTTAAATCGATACCGTCGACCTCGAT
GACGCGTCATCGAGCTGTCCAACAGGCAGCCCTTGCCATCCTGGGACTTCTTCCTCCGTGCCTTGAGGTC
CTTAGCTTCCTTGCTACCACAAGCCAGCCCTTTGGTGCTGGGCTTGCGGGCCTTCTTGCCCTGTGTGGCA
GACTTGAGATTGCCCAGGTAGCCATTGGGCGAGCAGAGTGTGGGAGACAGAGTGGGTGTGCCACCCAGGG
CAGTGCCATGCAGCTGTGGGCTGCGCACCAGGTTGTACTCATCCAAAAGCCGCACGA
