>Addgene plasmid #41737 | pCS2 Notch1 ΔEMV-6MT | addgene partial sequence | sequence record 57700 | pBluescriptSK
AGTCCTCTTCAGAAATGAGCTTTTGCTCCATGGTGAGGTCGCCCAAGCTCTCCATTTCATTCAAGTCCTC
TTCAGAAATGAGCTTTTGCTCCATTTCATTCAAGTCCTCTTCAGAAATGAGCTTTTGCTCCATTTCATTC
AAGTCCTCTTCAGAAATGAGCTTTTGCTCCATTTCATTCAAGTCCTCTTCAGAAATGAGCTTTTGCTCCA
TTTCATTCAAGTCCTCTTCAGAAATGAGCTTTTGCTCCATAGCTTTAAATCGATACCGTCGACCTCGATG
ACGCGTCATCGAGCTGTCCAACAGGCAGCCCTTGCCATCCTGGGACTTCTTCCTCCGTGCCTTGAGGTCC
TTAGCTTCCTTGCTACCACAAGCCAGCCCTTTGGTGCTGGGCTTGCGGGCCTTCTTGCCCTGTGTGGCAG
ACTTGAGATTGCCCAGGTAGCCATTGGGCGAGCAGAGTGTGGGAGACAGAGTGGGTGTGCCACCCAGGGC
AGTGCCATGCAGCTGTGGGCTGCGCACCAGGTTGTACTCATCCAAAAGCCGCACGATATCGTGGTGCATA
CGCTCCTGTGCGATGTCCCGCGGCAATCGGTCCATGTGATCCGTGATGTCCCGGTTGGCAAAGTGGTCCA
GCAACACTTTGGCAGTCTCATAGCTGCCCTCACGGGCGGCCAGGAACAGGGGAGTCTCCTCCTTGTTGTT
CTGCATGTCCTTGTTGGCTCCGTTCTTCAGGAGCACAACAGCAGCATCCACATTGTTCACCGCGGCCGCC
CAATGCAAAGCCGACTTGCCTAGGTCATCCACGGCATTGACGTCAGCATGTGAGTTGATGAGGTCCTCCA
GCATGCCCTCCACGGCCAG
